Addgene plasmid #133831: pAD-mKate(KPS12)
Purpose: Fluorescent protein mKate(KPS12) variant for optimized expression in Bacillus mycoides.
Depositing lab: Oscar Kuipers. Depositing organization: University of Groningen. Publication: Optimized fluorescent proteins for the rhizosphere-associated bacterium Bacillus mycoides with endophytic and biocontrol agent potential. Yi Y, Frenzel E, Spoelder J, Elzenga JTM, van Elsas JD, Kuipers OP. Environ Microbiol Rep. 2018 Feb;10(1):57-74. doi: 10.1111/1758-2229.12607. Epub 2018 Jan 5. PubMed 29195004.
Backbone
  Vector backbone: pAD43-25
  Backbone manufacturer: Dunn and Handelsman, 1999
  Vector type: Bacterial Expression ; E.coli/Bacillus spp. shuttle vector
  Selectable markers: Ampicillin
Growth in bacteria
  Bacterial resistance: Chloramphenicol, 25 μg/mL
  Growth temperature: 37°C
  Growth strain: MC1061
  Copy number: Unknown
Gene/Insert
  Gene/Insert name: mKate(KPS12) (alt name: mutated variant of mKate2 ((Piatkevich et al., 2010))
  Species: Synthetic
  Insert size (bp): 693
  Promoter: Pupp
  Cloning method: Unknown
  Sequencing primers: 5′ FW; 3′ RV
Terms and licenses: Academic/Nonprofit Terms; Industry Terms: Not Available to Industry
How to cite: pAD-mKate(KPS12) was a gift from Oscar Kuipers (Addgene plasmid # 133831 ; http://n2t.net/addgene:133831 ; RRID:Addgene_133831)
