[The description below was written by a language model from this plasmid's Addgene catalogue record and pLannotate feature annotations shown in this document.]
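Description:
pAD-mKate(KPS12) is an E. coli/Bacillus shuttle plasmid of about 7.2 kb, built on the pAD43-25 backbone and intended for bacterial expression of a red fluorescent protein in Bacillus mycoides. For maintenance in E. coli it carries a high-copy ColE1/pUC-type origin, an intact pBR322 bom (basis of mobility) region and a β-lactamase gene with its own promoter. For Gram-positive hosts it carries a rep gene of the type found on small Bacillus/Staphylococcus plasmids, a fragment of an associated cop replication-control gene, and a complete staphylococcal-type cat gene for chloramphenicol resistance. The catalogue lists chloramphenicol as the bacterial resistance and ampicillin as a selectable marker, which fits the presence of both genes. Several short remnants (E. coli cat promoter and CmR, ermC', rop, a second partial bom) appear to be non-functional leftovers from the vector's construction history.

The payload is a 693 bp synthetic coding sequence, mKate(KPS12), a mutated variant of mKate2, the monomeric, rapidly maturing red fluorescent protein derived from Entacmaea quadricolor. The variant was selected for improved expression in B. mycoides. The record names the promoter as Pupp. It is not annotated as a feature, but the reporter lies a few hundred base pairs downstream of a large fragment matching Bacillus subtilis glyA. The promoter therefore presumably sits in the unannotated stretch between that fragment and the reporter, although the record does not confirm this.

The depositor's sequence and the repository's sequencing result differ by one nucleotide in length and show the same feature layout. The plasmid is suited to red fluorescent labelling of this rhizosphere-associated Bacillus species.
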