Features (pLannotate 1.2.2; 16 found; start..end, strand, type, name):
      1..26      +  misc_feature   MCS (fragment): pUC18/19 multiple cloning site
     23..1036    +  CDS            glyA (fragment): GLYA_BACSU - Also known as glyC. Experimental evidence at protein level: Swiss-Prot protein existence level 1. Catalyzes the reversible interconversion of serine and glycine with tetrahydrofolate (THF) serving as the one-carbon carrier. This reaction serves as the major source of one-carbon groups required for the biosynthesis of purines, thymidylate, methionine, and other important biomolecules. Also exhibits THF-independent aldolase activity toward beta-hydroxyamino acids, producing glycine and aldehydes, via a retro-aldol mechanism (By similarity). From Bacillus subtilis (strain 168).
   1350..2045    +  CDS            mKate2: mKate2 is a basic (constitutively fluorescent) red fluorescent protein published in 2009, derived from Entacmaea quadricolor. It is reported to be a rapidly-maturing monomer with moderate acid sensitivity.
   2106..2134    +  promoter       cat promoter (fragment): promoter of the E. coli cat gene encoding chloramphenicol acetyltransferase
   2135..2248    +  CDS            CmR (fragment): chloramphenicol acetyltransferase; cat; confers resistance to chloramphenicol
   2231..2383    +  CDS            ermC' (fragment): ERM_BACIU - Experimental evidence at protein level: Swiss-Prot protein existence level 1. This protein produces a dimethylation of the adenine residue at position 2085 in 23S rRNA, resulting in reduced affinity between ribosomes and macrolide-lincosamide-streptogramin B antibiotics. From Bacillus subtilis.
   2514..2549    +  CDS            rop (fragment): Rop protein, which maintains plasmids at low copy number; rop
   2651..2700    +  misc_feature   bom (fragment): basis of mobility region from pBR322
   2772..3788    -  CDS            rep: REP_BACAM - Protein inferred from homology: Swiss-Prot protein existence level 3. From Bacillus amyloliquefaciens (Bacillus velezensis).
   3949..4044    +  CDS            cop (fragment): COP1_STAAU - Protein predicted: Swiss-Prot protein existence level 4. Putative control of replication message. From Staphylococcus aureus.
   4216..4863    +  CDS            cat: CAT1_STAAU - Experimental evidence at transcript level: Swiss-Prot protein existence level 2. This enzyme is an effector of chloramphenicol resistance in bacteria. From Staphylococcus aureus.
   4943..4985    +  CDS            rop (fragment): Rop protein, which maintains plasmids at low copy number; rop
   5087..5227    +  misc_feature   bom: basis of mobility region from pBR322
   5413..6001    -  rep_origin     ori: high-copy-number ColE1/pMB1/pBR322/pUC origin of replication
   6172..7032    -  CDS            AmpR: β-lactamase; bla; confers resistance to ampicillin, carbenicillin, and related antibiotics
   7033..7137    -  promoter       AmpR promoter: bla
>Addgene plasmid #133831 | pAD-mKate(KPS12) | depositor full sequence | sequence record 257253 | pAD-mKate(KPS12) sequence 7237 bps
GAATTCGAGCTCGGTACCCGGGGATCGCGTGAAAGAAATTTTCGGCGCAGAGCACGTAAATGTTCAACCA
CACTCTGGTGCACAAGCGAACATGGCAGTATACTTCACGATTTTAGAGCAAGGCGATACAGTACTTGGTA
TGAATTTATCTCATGGTGGTCACTTAACACACGGAAGCCCTGTTAACTTCAGTGGAGTACAATATAATTT
CGTAGAATATGGCGTGGATGCTGACTCTCACCGTATTAATTACGATGATGTATTAGCAAAAGCGAAAGAA
CATAAACCAAAATTAATCGTTGCAGGTGCAAGTGCATACCCTCGTGTTATCGATTTCAAGCGATTCCGTG
AGATTGCAGATGAAGTGGGCGCTTATTTAATGGTTGATATGGCACATATCGCTGGTTTAGTAGCTGCTGG
TTTACATCCAAATCCAGTACCACATGCACATTTCGTTACAACGACAACACATAAAACGTTACGTGGCCCG
CGTGGTGGTATGATTTTATGTGAAGAGCAATTTGCAAAACAAATTGATAAATCAATCTTCCCTGGTATTC
AAGGTGGTCCACTTATGCACGTAATCGCTGCAAAAGCTGTTGCGTTTGGTGAAGCACTTCAAGATGATTT
CAAAACATATGCACAAAATATCATTAACAATGCGAACCGCTTAGCTGAAGGTCTTCAAAAAGAAGGACTT
ACACTTGTTTCTGGCGGAACAGACAATCACTTAATCTTGATTGATGTTCGTAACTTAGAAATCACAGGTA
AAGTAGCAGAGCACGTATTAGATGAAGTTGGTATTACAGTGAACAAAAATACAATTCCATTTGAAACAGC
AAGCCCATTTGTAACAAGTGGTGTACGTATCGGTACAGCAGCTGTAACATCTCGTGGTTTCGGTTTAGAA
GAAATGGATGAAATTGCGTCACTTATTGCTTATACATTAAAAAATCATGAAAATGAAGCTGCATTAGAAG
AAGTACGTAAGCGTGTAGAAGCGTTAACTAGCAAATTTCCAATGTATCCAAATCTATAATAGATTGAAGA
AGACTGCCGAGACTTAATTGTTTTGGCGGTCTTTTTTGTGGACATATATTATTTTTAAAGTATGTATACA
AATGATGAATAAATTTTGGCGATATAATGAAGGATACAGCTCCCATAATTGGTAAAGATACTAGATAGAT
TCATCGTAAAATCATGATTTTGCCAAATTTGCCCTTGAATATTAGTAGCGTTTTCTTTACAATCGTAAAT
AGTGTAAAAAAGCGTGCAAACGCATGAATATCATCTAAAGGAGAGATTCACATGGGAAAACTGTATGTAT
TTGATCCTCTAGAGGAAAATTAATGTCAGAACTTATCAAGGAAAATATGCACATGAAATTGTACATGGAA
GGAACAGTAAATAATCACCACTTTAAATGTACCTCAGAAGGAGAAGGAAAACCATATGAAGGTACTCAAA
CCATGCGTATTAAGGCCGTTGAAGGTGGACCATTGCCTTTTGCCTTTGATATTCTTGCTACATCTTTTAT
GTACGGATCAAAGACTTTTATCAATCATACCCAAGGTATCCCAGATTTCTTTAAACAGTCATTTCCTGAA
GGATTTACATGGGAACGTGTCACAACTTATGAAGATGGTGGAGTATTGACAGCAACTCAAGATACATCTT
TGCAAGATGGTTGTCTTATCTACAATGTAAAGATCCGTGGAGTTAATTTTCCAAGTAATGGTCCTGTTAT
GCAGAAAAAGACCCTTGGATGGGAAGCATCTACCGAAACATTATATCCTGCCGATGGTGGATTGGAAGGT
CGTGCTGATATGGCATTGAAACTTGTCGGTGGAGGTCACCTTATCTGTAATTTGAAGACCACATACCGTT
CTAAAAAGCCAGCTAAAAATCTTAAGATGCCTGGTGTTTACTACGTCGATCGTCGTTTAGAACGTATCAA
AGAAGCATATAAGGAAACTTATGTTGAACAGCACGAAGTAGCCGTCGCACGGTATTGTGATTTGCCTAGT
AAATTGGGACACCGTTAATAATAAAAGCTTGAGTAGGCATGCAAGCTTGAGTAGGACAAATCCGCCGAGC
TTCGACGAGATTTTCAGGAGCTAAGGAAGCTAAAATGGAGAAAAAAATCACTGGATATACCACCGTTGAT
ATATCCCAATGGCATCGTAAAGAACATTTTGAGGCATTTCAGTCAGTTGCTCAATGTACCTATAACCAGA
CCGTTCAGAACAAAGAATACAAGAAAATATTTACAAAAAATCAATTTAACAATTCCTTAAAACATGCAGG
AATTGACGATTTAAACAATATTAGCTTTGAACAATTCTTATCTCTTTTCAATAGCTATAAATTATTTAAT
AAGTAAGTTAAGGGATGCATAAACTGCATCCCTTAACTTGTTTTTCGTGTGCCTATTTTTTGTGAATCGC
TAAGAAACCATTATTATCATGACATTAACCTATAAAAATAGGCGTATCACGAGGCCCTTTCGTCTCGCGC
GTTTCGGTGATGACGGTGAAAACCTCTGACACATGCAGCTCCCGGAGACGGTCACAGCTTGTCTGTAAGC
GGATGCCGGGAGCAGACAAGCCCGTCAGGGCGCGTCAGCGGGTGTTGGCGGGTGTCGGGGCTGGCTTAAC
TATGCGGCATCAGAGCAGATTGTACTGAGAGTGCACCATACAAAACATATTTCAACACAATACAAATGGG
TTAGTTAAAAAAGCAGGCCTTCTAAAGGTCTGCTTTTTTTATTTGATTATGTAATTTTTAATGCCAGGAT
GCCAATAAGCCATAACCTCAAATGCACCATTTGCAACCTCGTCATCTTCTTCCTCAATCTTGACCAGATC
GCCGTCCTCCGCATCACCAAGATTCAGCTCTTTATGTATCTCCTTCAAAATGCCACCGTATCCAATTAAC
CTTCGAGCTGCCAACGCATCATCCAAGTAAAGCACCGTGTTCAGATTGTCTTCAGTCACCTTATTACCGC
GCACACAATCCGTATCCTTAACCGGATATTTAGAGATTTCGCGAACAGCTTTTTGCTCCATCATTGCGTT
CCGCACATCGTTTTCAATCTGTTCAGCGTCAATCTTAGCTTTACCTTTCACTCGACGAATATCGACAATT
GGAGTGTAATCCAATTTCATCGCCTTTTTCCAAAGGCTCGTCCACTCCGCCTGCTTAATATAGTTTTTCC
CAAAATAATTTTTCCTTACTGGTATCAACACATGAAAATGAGGATGATATGTATCTTCTTCATGATTTTT
GGTAATCTCTAAAGCTCTGAAAAATCCAAGAACCGAAGTTTTTACTTTTTTGTACTGGAACAGTTTCCTA
AAGCCTTCCATCATCGCAGAAATTTGTGGCTTCAGCCGTTCTCCCTTTACATTTCGAATCGTCAGCGTGA
GAAAAATCCATCCGCAGCCGTACTGTCTATTGGCTTCCTCTACGATCAACTTATTGTGATAAGCAATTTT
TAACGACCTGCGCCACGCACACATCGGACATAACCTCACTTTACAAAAATGGGCTTGATACAGTTTTAAC
TTGCCCGTCTCCGGGTCTCTCTTAAACGAAAGATACTCTGCACAACTAATTAGTTTTTCAGCCTTTTTGC
CATAGTAAGGTGCCCCAATCTTACTCTCTAACGCTTCGTAATGCTCCGCCATGAGGTTCGTCCGTCTCTT
TTTCCCCTTCCAATCCCGCTTTTTACCTGTTGCGGTTTTATCTTCGAGGATGCTATAATCATTTTCAGAT
GAATAAATCAACAAAAAAACTCCTTCTGAGCTAGTTCTCTAGCATTCTATTATTTTGATTCGACACCTTA
ATAATAGCAGAAGGAGTTTTTACCTGTCAAAGAACCATCAAACCCTTGATACACAAGGCTTTGACCTAAT
TTTGAAAAATGATGTTGTTTCTATATAGTATCAAGATAAGAAAGAAAAGGATTTTTCGCTACGCTCAAAT
CCTTTAAAAAAACACAAAAGACCACATTTTTTAATGTGGTCTTTATTCTTCAACTAAAGCACCCATTAGT
TCAACAAACGAAAATTGGATAAAGTGGGATATTTTTAAAATATATATTTATGTTACAGTAATATTGACTT
TTAAAAAAGGATTGATTCTAATGAAGAAAGCAGACAAGTAAGCCTCCTAAATTCACTTTAGATAAAAATT
TAGGAGGCATATCAAATGAACTTTAATAAAATTGATTTAGACAATTGGAAGAGAAAAGAGATATTTAATC
ATTATTTGAACCAACAAACGACTTTTAGTATAACCACAGAAATTGATATTAGTGTTTTATACCGAAACAT
AAAACAAGAAGGATATAAATTTTACCCTGCATTTATTTTCTTAGTGACAAGGGTGATAAACTCAAATACA
GCTTTTAGAACTGGTTACAATAGCGACGGAGAGTTAGGTTATTGGGATAAGTTAGAGCCACTTTATACAA
TTTTTGATGGTGTATCTAAAACATTCTCTGGTATTTGGACTCCTGTAAAGAATGACTTCAAAGAGTTTTA
TGATTTATACCTTTCTGATGTAGAGAAATATAATGGTTCGGGGAAATTGTTTCCCAAAACACCTATACCT
GAAAATGCTTTTTCTCTTTCTATTATTCCATGGACTTCATTTACTGGGTTTAACTTAAATATCAATAATA
ATAGTAATTACCTTCTACCCATTATTACAGCAGGAAAATTCATTAATAAAGGTAATTCAATATATTTACC
GCTATCTTTACAGGTACATCATTCTGTTTGTGATGGTTATCATGCAGGATTGTTTATGAACTCTATTCAG
GAATTGTCAGATAGGCCTAATGACTGGCTTTTATAATATGAGATAATGCCGACTGTACTTTTTACAGTCG
GTTTTCTAATGTCACTAACCTGCCCCGTTAGTCGCCATTCGCCAGCTGCCTCGCGCGTTTCGGTGATGAC
GGTGAAAACCTCTGACACATGCAGCTCCCGGAGACGGTCACAGCTTGTCTGTAAGCGGATGCCGGGAGCA
GACAAGCCCGTCAGGGCGCGTCAGCGGGTGTTGGCGGGTGTCGGGGCGCAGCCATGACCCAGTCACGTAG
CGATAGCGGAGTGTATACTGGCTTAACTATGCGGCATCAGAGCAGATTGTACTGAGAGTGCACCATATGC
GGTGTGAAATACCGCACAGATGCGTAAGGAGAAAATACCGCATCAGGCGCTCTTCCGCTTCCTCGCTCAC
TGACTCGCTGCGCTCGGTCGTTCGGCTGCGGCGAGCGGTATCAGCTCACTCAAAGGCGGTAATACGGTTA
TCCACAGAATCAGGGGATAACGCAGGAAAGAACATGTGAGCAAAAGGCCAGCAAAAGGCCAGGAACCGTA
AAAAGGCCGCGTTGCTGGCGTTTTTCCATAGGCTCCGCCCCCCTGACGAGCATCACAAAAATCGACGCTC
AAGTCAGAGGTGGCGAAACCCGACAGGACTATAAAGATACCAGGCGTTTCCCCCTGGAAGCTCCCTCGTG
CGCTCTCCTGTTCCGACCCTGCCGCTTACCGGATACCTGTCCGCCTTTCTCCCTTCGGGAAGCGTGGCGC
TTTCTCAATGCTCACGCTGTAGGTATCTCAGTTCGGTGTAGGTCGTTCGCTCCAAGCTGGGCTGTGTGCA
CGAACCCCCCGTTCAGCCCGACCGCTGCGCCTTATCCGGTAACTATCGTCTTGAGTCCAACCCGGTAAGA
CACGACTTATCGCCACTGGCAGCAGCCACTGGTAACAGGATTAGCAGAGCGAGGTATGTAGGCGGTGCTA
CAGAGTTCTTGAAGTGGTGGCCTAACTACGGCTACACTAGAAGGACAGTATTTGGTATCTGCGCTCTGCT
GAAGCCAGTTACCTTCGGAAAAAGAGTTGGTAGCTCTTGATCCGGCAAACAAACCACCGCTGGTAGCGGT
GGTTTTTTTGTTTGCAAGCAGCAGATTACGCGCAGAAAAAAAGGATCTCAAGAAGATCCTTTGATCTTTT
CTACGGGGTCTGACGCTCAGTGGAACGAAAACTCACGTTAAGGGATTTTGGTCATGAGATTATCAAAAAG
GATCTTCACCTAGATCCTTTTAAATTAAAAATGAAGTTTTAAATCAATCTAAAGTATATATGAGTAAACT
TGGTCTGACAGTTACCAATGCTTAATCAGTGAGGCACCTATCTCAGCGATCTGTCTATTTCGTTCATCCA
TAGTTGCCTGACTCCCCGTCGTGTAGATAACTACGATACGGGAGGGCTTACCATCTGGCCCCAGTGCTGC
AATGATACCGCGAGACCCACGCTCACCGGCTCCAGATTTATCAGCAATAAACCAGCCAGCCGGAAGGGCC
GAGCGCAGAAGTGGTCCTGCAACTTTATCCGCCTCCATCCAGTCTATTAATTGTTGCCGGGAAGCTAGAG
TAAGTAGTTCGCCAGTTAATAGTTTGCGCAACGTTGTTGCCATTGCTGCAGGCATCGTGGTGTCACGCTC
GTCGTTTGGTATGGCTTCATTCAGCTCCGGTTCCCAACGATCAAGGCGAGTTACATGATCCCCCATGTTG
TGCAAAAAAGCGGTTAGCTCCTTCGGTCCTCCGATCGTTGTCAGAAGTAAGTTGGCCGCAGTGTTATCAC
TCATGGTTATGGCAGCACTGCATAATTCTCTTACTGTCATGCCATCCGTAAGATGCTTTTCTGTGACTGG
TGAGTACTCAACCAAGTCATTCTGAGAATAGTGTATGCGGCGACCGAGTTGCTCTTGCCCGGCGTCAACA
CGGGATAATACCGCGCCACATAGCAGAACTTTAAAAGTGCTCATCATTGGAAAACGTTCTTCGGGGCGAA
AACTCTCAAGGATCTTACCGCTGTTGAGATCCAGTTCGATGTAACCCACTCGTGCACCCAACTGATCTTC
AGCATCTTTTACTTTCACCAGCGTTTCTGGGTGAGCAAAAACAGGAAGGCAAAATGCCGCAAAAAAGGGA
ATAAGGGCGACACGGAAATGTTGAATACTCATACTCTTCCTTTTTCAATATTATTGAAGCATTTATCAGG
GTTATTGTCTCATGAGCGGATACATATTTGAATGTATTTAGAAAAATAAACAAATAGGGGTTCCGCGCAC
ATTTCCCCGAAAAGTGCCACCTGACGTCTAAGAAACCATTATTATCATGACATTAACCTATAAAAATAGG
CGTATCACGAGGCCCTTTCGTCTTCAA
