Features (pLannotate 1.2.2; 16 found; start..end, strand, type, name):
     52..77      +  misc_feature   MCS (fragment): pUC18/19 multiple cloning site
     74..1087    +  CDS            glyA (fragment): GLYA_BACSU - Also known as glyC. Experimental evidence at protein level: Swiss-Prot protein existence level 1. Catalyzes the reversible interconversion of serine and glycine with tetrahydrofolate (THF) serving as the one-carbon carrier. This reaction serves as the major source of one-carbon groups required for the biosynthesis of purines, thymidylate, methionine, and other important biomolecules. Also exhibits THF-independent aldolase activity toward beta-hydroxyamino acids, producing glycine and aldehydes, via a retro-aldol mechanism (By similarity). From Bacillus subtilis (strain 168).
   1402..2097    +  CDS            mKate2: mKate2 is a basic (constitutively fluorescent) red fluorescent protein published in 2009, derived from Entacmaea quadricolor. It is reported to be a rapidly-maturing monomer with moderate acid sensitivity.
   2158..2186    +  promoter       cat promoter (fragment): promoter of the E. coli cat gene encoding chloramphenicol acetyltransferase
   2187..2300    +  CDS            CmR (fragment): chloramphenicol acetyltransferase; cat; confers resistance to chloramphenicol
   2283..2435    +  CDS            ermC' (fragment): ERM_BACIU - Experimental evidence at protein level: Swiss-Prot protein existence level 1. This protein produces a dimethylation of the adenine residue at position 2085 in 23S rRNA, resulting in reduced affinity between ribosomes and macrolide-lincosamide-streptogramin B antibiotics. From Bacillus subtilis.
   2566..2601    +  CDS            rop (fragment): Rop protein, which maintains plasmids at low copy number; rop
   2703..2752    +  misc_feature   bom (fragment): basis of mobility region from pBR322
   2824..3840    -  CDS            rep: REP_BACAM - Protein inferred from homology: Swiss-Prot protein existence level 3. From Bacillus amyloliquefaciens (Bacillus velezensis).
   4001..4084    +  CDS            cop (fragment): COP1_STAAU - Protein predicted: Swiss-Prot protein existence level 4. Putative control of replication message. From Staphylococcus aureus.
   4269..4916    +  CDS            cat: CAT1_STAAU - Experimental evidence at transcript level: Swiss-Prot protein existence level 2. This enzyme is an effector of chloramphenicol resistance in bacteria. From Staphylococcus aureus.
   4998..5037    +  CDS            rop (fragment): Rop protein, which maintains plasmids at low copy number; rop
   5139..5279    +  misc_feature   bom: basis of mobility region from pBR322
   5465..6053    -  rep_origin     ori: high-copy-number ColE1/pMB1/pBR322/pUC origin of replication
   6224..7084    -  CDS            AmpR: β-lactamase; bla; confers resistance to ampicillin, carbenicillin, and related antibiotics
   7085..7189    -  promoter       AmpR promoter: bla
>Addgene plasmid #133831 | pAD-mKate(KPS12) | addgene full sequence | sequence record 261617 | Addgene NGS Result
ATGACATTAACCTATAAAAATAGGCGTATCACGAGGCCCTTTCGTCTTCAAGAATTCGAGCTCGGTACCC
GGGGATCACSTGAARGAAATTTTCGGCGCAGAGCACGTAAATGTTCAACCACACTCTGGTGCACAAGCGA
ACATGGCAGTATACTTCACGATTTTAGAGCAAGGCGATACAGTACTTGGTATGAATTTATCTCATGGTGG
TCACTTAACACACGGAAGCCCTGTTAACTTCAGTGGAGTACAATATAATTTCGTAGAATATGGCGTGGAT
GCTGACTCTCACCGTATTAATTACGATGATGTATTAGCAAAAGCGAAAGAACATAAACCAAAATTAATCG
TTGCAGGTGCAAGTGCATACCCTCGTGTTATCGATTTCAAGCGATTCCGTGAGATTGCAGATGAAGTGGG
CGCTTATTTAATGGTTGATATGGCACATATCGCTGGTTTAGTAGCTGCTGGTTTACATCCAAATCCAGTA
CCACATGCACATTTCGTTACAACGACAACACATAAAACGTTACGTGGCCCGCGTGGTGGTATGATTTTAT
GTGAAGAGCAATTTGCAAAACAAATTGATAAATCAATCTTCCCTGGTATTCAAGGTGGTCCACTTATGCA
CGTAATCGCTGCAAAAGCTGTTGCGTTTGGTGAAGCACTTCAAGATGATTTCAAAACATATGCACAAAAT
ATCATTAACAATGCGAACCGCTTAGCTGAAGGTCTTCAAAAAGAAGGACTTACACTTGTTTCTGGCGGAA
CAGACAATCACTTAATCTTGATTGATGTTCGTAACTTAGAAATCACAGGTAAAGTAGCAGAGCACGTATT
AGATGAAGTTGGTATTACAGTGAACAAAAATACAATTCCATTTGAAACAGCAAGCCCATTTGTAACAAGT
GGTGTACGTATCGGTACAGCAGCTGTAACATCTCGTGGTTTCGGTTTAGAAGAAATGGATGAAATTGCGT
CACTTATTGCTTATACATTAAAAAATCATGAAAATGAAGCTGCATTAGAAGAAGTACGTAAGCGTGTAGA
AGCGTTAACTAGCAAATTTCCAATGTATCCAAATCTATAATAGATTGAAGAAGACTGCCGAGACTTAATT
GTTTTGGCGGTCTTTTTTGTGGACATATATTATTTTTAAAGTATGTATACAAATGATGAATAAATTTTGG
CGATATAATGAAGGATACAGCTCCCATAATTGGTAAAGATACTAGATAGATTCATCGTAAAATCATGATT
TTGCCAAATTTGCCCTTGAATATTAGTAGCGTTTTCTTTACAATCGTAAATAGTGTAAAAAAGCGTGCAA
ACGCATGAATATCATCTAAAGGAGAGATTCACATGGGAAAACTGTATGTATTTGATCCTCTAGAAGGAAA
ATTAATGTCAGAACTTATCAAGGAAAATATGCACATGAAATTGTACATGGAAGGAACAGTAAATAATCAC
CACTTTAAATGTACCTCAGAAGGAGAAGGAAAACCATATGAAGGTACTCAAACCATGCGTATTAAGGCCG
TTGAAGGTGGACCATTGCCTTTTGCCTTTGATATTCTTGCTACATCTTTTATGTACGGATCAAAGACTTT
TATCAATCATACCCAAGGTATCCCAGATTTCTTTAAACAGTCATTTCCTGAAGGATTTACATGGGAACGT
GTCACAACTTATGAAGATGGTGGAGTATTGACAGCAACTCAAGATACATCTTTGCAAGATGGTTGTCTTA
TCTACAATGTAAAGATCCGTGGAGTTAATTTTCCAAGTAATGGTCCTGTTATGCAGAAAAAGACCCTTGG
ATGGGAAGCATCTACCGAAACATTATATCCTGCCGATGGTGGATTGGAAGGTCGTGCTGATATGGCATTG
AAACTTGTCGGTGGAGGTCACCTTATCTGTAATTTGAAGACCACATACCGTTCTAAAAAGCCAGCTAAAA
ATCTTAAGATGCCTGGTGTTTACTACGTCGATCGTCGTTTAGAACGTATCAAAGAAGCATATAAGGAAAC
TTATGTTGAACAGCACGAAGTAGCCGTCGCACGGTATTGTGATTTGCCTAGTAAATTGGGACACCGTTAA
TAATAAAAGCTTGAGAAGGCATGCAAGCTTGAGTAGGACAAATCCGCCGAGCTTCGACGAGATTTTCAGG
AGCTAAGGAAGCTAAAATGGAGAAAAAAATCACTGGATATACCACCGTTGATATATCCCAATGGCATCGT
AAAGAACATTTTGAGGCATTTCAGTCAGTTGCTCAATGTACCTATAACCAGACCGTTCAGAACAAAGAAT
ACAAGAAAATATTTACAAAAAATCAATTTAACAATTCCTTAAAACATGCAGGAATTGACGATTTAAACAA
TATTAGCTTTGAACAATTCTTATCTCTTTTCAATAGCTATAAATTATTTAATAAGTAAGTTAAGGGATGC
ATAAACTGCATCCCTTAACTTGTTTTTCGTGTGCCTATTTTTTGTGAATCGCTAAGAAACCATTATTATC
ATGACATTAACCTATAAAAATAGGCGTATCACGAGGCCCTTTCGTCTCGCGCGTTTCGGTGATGACGGTG
AAAACCTCTGACACATGCAGCTCCCGGAGACGGTCACAGCTTGTCTGTAAGCGGATGCCGGGAGCAGACA
AGCCCGTCAGGGCGCGTCAGCGGGTGTTGGCGGGTGTCGGGGCTGGCTTAACTATGCGGCATCAGAGCAG
ATTGTACTGAGAGTGCACCATACAAAACATATTTCAACACAATACAAATGGGTTAGTTAAAAAAGCAGGC
CTTCTAAAGGTCTGCTTTTTTTATTTGATTATGTAATTTTTAATGCCAGGATGCCAATAAGCCATAACCT
CAAATGCACCATTTGCAACCTCGTCATCTTCTTCCTCAATCTTGACCAGATCGCCGTCCTCCGCATCACC
AAGATTCAGCTCTTTATGTATCTCCTTCAAAATGCCACCGTATCCAATTAACCTTCGAGCTGCCAACGCA
TCATCCAAGTAAAGCACCGTGTTCAGATTGTCTTCAGTCACCTTATTACCGCGCACAACATCCGTATCCT
TAACCGGATATTTAGAGATTTCGAGAACAGCTTTTTGCTCCATCATTGCGTTCCGCACATCGTTTTCAAT
CTGTTCAGCGTCAATCTTAGCTTTACCTTTCACTCGACGAATATCGACAATTGGAGTGTAATCCAATTTC
ATCGCCTTTTTCCAAAGGCTCGTCCACTCCGCCTGCTTAATATAGTTTTTCCCAAAATAATTTTTCCTTA
CTGGTATCAACACATGAAAATGAGGATGATATGTATCTTCTTCATGATTTTTGGTAATCTCTAAAGCTCT
GAAAAATCCAAGAACCGAAGTTTTTACTTTTTTGTACTGGAACAGTTTCCTAAAGCCTTCCATCATCGCA
GAAATTTGTGGCTTCAGCCGTTCTCCCTTTACATTTCGAATCGTCAGCGTGAGAAAAATCCATCCGCAGC
CGTACTGTCTATTGGCTTCCTCTACGATCAACTTATTGTGATAAGCAATTTTTAACGACCTGCGCCACGC
ACACATCGGACATAACCTCACTTTACAAAAATGGGCTTGATACAGTTTTAACTTGCCCGTCTCCGGGTCT
CTCTTAAACGAAAGATACTCTGCACAACTAATTAGTTTTTCAGCCTTTTTGCCATAGTAAGGTGCCCCAA
TCTTACTCTCTAACGCTTCGTAATGCTCCGCCATGAGGTTCGTCCGTCTCTTTTTCCCCTTCCAATCCCG
CTTTTTACCTGTTGCGGTTTTATCTTCGAGGATGCTATAATCATTTTCAGATGAATAAATCAACAAAAAA
ACTCCTTCTGAGCTAGTTCTCTAGCATTCTATTATTTTGATTCGACACCTTAATAATAGCAGAAGGAGTT
TTTACCTGTCAAAGAACCATCAAACCCTTGATACACAAGGCTTTGACCTAATTTTGAAAAATGATGTTGT
TTCTATATAGTATCAAGATAAGAAAGAAAAGGATTTTTCGCTACGCTCAAATCCTTTAAAAAAACACAAA
AGACCACATTTTTTAATGTGGTCTTTTATTCTTCAACTAAAGCACCCATTAGTTCAACAAACGAAAATTG
GATAAAGTGGGATATTTTTAAAATATATATTTATGTTACAGTAATATTGACTTTTAAAAAAGGATTGATT
CTAATGAAGAAAGCAGACAAGTAAGCCTCCTAAATTCACTTTAGATAAAAATTTAGGAGGCATATCAAAT
GAACTTTAATAAAATTGATTTAGACAATTGGAAGAGAAAAGAGATATTTAATCATTATTTGAACCAACAA
ACGACTTTTAGTATAACCACAGAAATTGATATTAGTGTTTTATACCGAAACATAAAACAAGAAGGATATA
AATTTTACCCTGCATTTATTTTCTTAGTGACAAGGGTGATAAACTCAAATACAGCTTTTAGAACTGGTTA
CAATAGCGACGGAGAGTTAGGTTATTGGGATAAGTTAGAGCCACTTTATACAATTTTTGATGGTGTATCT
AAAACATTCTCTGGTATTTGGACTCCTGTAAAGAATGACTTCAAAGAGTTTTATGATTTATACCTTTCTG
ATGTAGAGAAATATAATGGTTCGGGGAAATTGTTTCCCAAAACACCTATACCTGAAAATGCTTTTTCTCT
TTCTATTATTCCATGGACTTCATTTACTGGGTTTAACTTAAATATCAATAATAATAGTAATTACCTTCTA
CCCATTATTACAGCAGGAAAATTCATTAATAAAGGTAATTCAATATATTTACCGCTATCTTTACAGGTAC
ATCATTCTGTTTGTGATGGTTATCATGCAGGATTGTTTATGAACTCTATTCAGGAATTGTCAGATAGGCC
TAATGACTGGCTTTTATAATATGAGATAATGCCGACTGTACTTTTTACAGTCGGTTTTCTAATGTCACTA
ACCTGCCCCGTTAGTCGCCATTCGCCACTGCCTCGCGCGTTTCGGTGATGACGGTGAAAACCTCTGACAC
ATGCAGCTCCCGGAGACGGTCACAGCTTGTCTGTAAGCGGATGCCGGGAGCAGACAAGCCCGTCAGGGCG
CGTCAGCGGGTGTTGGCGGGTGTCGGGGCGCAGCCATGACCCAGTCACGTAGCGATAGCGGAGTGTATAC
TGGCTTAACTATGCGGCATCAGAGCAGATTGTACTGAGAGTGCACCATATGCGGTGTGAAATACCGCACA
GATGCGTAAGGAGAAAATACCGCATCAGGCGCTCTTCCGCTTCCTCGCTCACTGACTCGCTGCGCTCGGT
CGTTCGGCTGCGGCGAGCGGTATCAGCTCACTCAAAGGCGGTAATACGGTTATCCACAGAATCAGGGGAT
AACGCAGGAAAGAACATGTGAGCAAAAGGCCAGCAAAAGGCCAGGAACCGTAAAAAGGCCGCGTTGCTGG
CGTTTTTCCATAGGCTCCGCCCCCCTGACGAGCATCACAAAAATCGACGCTCAAGTCAGAGGTGGCGAAA
CCCGACAGGACTATAAAGATACCAGGCGTTTCCCCCTGGAAGCTCCCTCGTGCGCTCTCCTGTTCCGACC
CTGCCGCTTACCGGATACCTGTCCGCCTTTCTCCCTTCGGGAAGCGTGGCGCTTTCTCATAGCTCACGCT
GTAGGTATCTCAGTTCGGTGTAGGTCGTTCGCTCCAAGCTGGGCTGTGTGCACGAACCCCCCGTTCAGCC
CGACCGCTGCGCCTTATCCGGTAACTATCGTCTTGAGTCCAACCCGGTAAGACACGACTTATCGCCACTG
GCAGCAGCCACTGGTAACAGGATTAGCAGAGCGAGGTATGTAGGCGGTGCTACAGAGTTCTTGAAGTGGT
GGCCTAACTACGGCTACACTAGAAGGACAGTATTTGGTATCTGCGCTCTGCTGAAGCCAGTTACCTTCGG
AAAAAGAGTTGGTAGCTCTTGATCCGGCAAACAAACCACCGCTGGTAGCGGTGGTTTTTTTGTTTGCAAG
CAGCAGATTACGCGCAGAAAAAAAGGATCTCAAGAAGATCCTTTGATCTTTTCTACGGGGTCTGACGCTC
AGTGGAACGAAAACTCACGTTAAGGGATTTTGGTCATGAGATTATCAAAAAGGATCTTCACCTAGATCCT
TTTAAATTAAAAATGAAGTTTTAAATCAATCTAAAGTATATATGAGTAAACTTGGTCTGACAGTTACCAA
TGCTTAATCAGTGAGGCACCTATCTCAGCGATCTGTCTATTTCGTTCATCCATAGTTGCCTGACTCCCCG
TCGTGTAGATAACTACGATACGGGAGGGCTTACCATCTGGCCCCAGTGCTGCAATGATACCGCGAGACCC
ACGCTCACCGGCTCCAGATTTATCAGCAATAAACCAGCCAGCCGGAAGGGCCGAGCGCAGAAGTGGTCCT
GCAACTTTATCCGCCTCCATCCAGTCTATTAATTGTTGCCGGGAAGCTAGAGTAAGTAGTTCGCCAGTTA
ATAGTTTGCGCAACGTTGTTGCCATTGCTGCAGGCATCGTGGTGTCACGCTCGTCGTTTGGTATGGCTTC
ATTCAGCTCCGGTTCCCAACGATCAAGGCGAGTTACATGATCCCCCATGTTGTGCAAAAAAGCGGTTAGC
TCCTTCGGTCCTCCGATCGTTGTCAGAAGTAAGTTGGCCGCAGTGTTATCACTCATGGTTATGGCAGCAC
TGCATAATTCTCTTACTGTCATGCCATCCGTAAGATGCTTTTCTGTGACTGGTGAGTACTCAACCAAGTC
ATTCTGAGAATAGTGTATGCGGCGACCGAGTTGCTCTTGCCCGGCGTCAACACGGGATAATACCGCGCCA
CATAGCAGAACTTTAAAAGTGCTCATCATTGGAAAACGTTCTTCGGGGCGAAAACTCTCAAGGATCTTAC
CGCTGTTGAGATCCAGTTCGATGTAACCCACTCGTGCACCCAACTGATCTTCAGCATCTTTTACTTTCAC
CAGCGTTTCTGGGTGAGCAAAAACAGGAAGGCAAAATGCCGCAAAAAAGGGAATAAGGGCGACACGGAAA
TGTTGAATACTCATACTCTTCCTTTTTCAATATTATTGAAGCATTTATCAGGGTTATTGTCTCATGAGCG
GATACATATTTGAATGTATTTAGAAAAATAAACAAATAGGGGTTCCGCGCACATTTCCCCGAAAAGTGCC
ACCTGACGTCTAAGAAACCATTATTATC
